Addgene plasmid #21770: YIPlac204TKC-DsRed-Express2-HDEL
Depositing lab: Benjamin Glick. Depositing organization: University of Chicago.
Backbone
  Vector backbone: YIPlac204
  Backbone size w/o insert (bp): 4000
  Vector type: Yeast Expression
  Selectable markers: TRP1
Growth in bacteria
  Bacterial resistance: Ampicillin, 100 μg/mL
  Growth temperature: 37°C
  Growth strain: DH5alpha
  Copy number: Unknown
Gene/Insert
  Gene/Insert name: DsRed-Express2 (alt name: DsRed)
  Species: Discosoma sp.
  Insert size (bp): 4985
  GenBank ID: FJ226077
  Tag / fusion protein: preKar2 (N terminal on insert); HDEL (C terminal on insert)
  Cloning method: Restriction Enzyme; 5′ cloning site NcoI (not destroyed); 3′ cloning site XbaI (not destroyed)
  Sequencing primers: 5′ CTACAAAAAACACATACATAAACT
Terms and licenses: Academic/Nonprofit Terms; Industry Terms: Not Available to Industry
Depositor comments: Linearize with EcoRV to direct integration at the TRP1 locus. Addgene NGS confirms a single silent mutation within the DsRed-Express2 coding sequence compared to the reference sequence provided by the depositing laboratory
How to cite: YIPlac204TKC-DsRed-Express2-HDEL was a gift from Benjamin Glick (Addgene plasmid # 21770 ; http://n2t.net/addgene:21770 ; RRID:Addgene_21770)
