[The description below was written by a language model from this plasmid's Addgene catalogue record and pLannotate feature annotations shown in this document.]
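Description:
YIPlac204TKC-DsRed-Express2-HDEL is a yeast integrating expression plasmid built on the YIPlac204 backbone and used to label the lumen of the endoplasmic reticulum in Saccharomyces cerevisiae with a red fluorescent protein. It is propagated in E. coli through a high-copy ColE1/pUC-type origin with ampicillin selection (AmpR under its bla promoter). No yeast replication origin is annotated, consistent with an integrating vector. In yeast it is maintained by chromosomal insertion and selected through the TRP1 marker, which is expressed from its own promoter. The depositor notes that linearizing with EcoRV directs integration to the TRP1 locus. Remnants of the lac promoter/operator region, lacI, rop and bom are backbone carryover.

The payload is a single open reading frame. An N-terminal fragment of Kar2 (yeast BiP), recorded as "preKar2", supplies the signal sequence for ER translocation. It is fused to DsRed-Express2, a rapidly maturing Discosoma-derived fluorescent protein. A C-terminal HDEL tetrapeptide, the yeast ER retention and retrieval signal, keeps the fusion in the ER. The cassette ends in the CYC1 terminator.

The promoter driving the fusion is not stated in the catalogue fields and is not annotated in either feature table. An unannotated stretch of about 500 bp lies upstream of the Kar2 fragment and presumably contains it.

The two feature tables (the depositor sequence and the repository's sequencing result, both 4,988 nt) describe the same plasmid in opposite orientations, and sequencing found one silent change in the DsRed-Express2 coding sequence. The listed insert size of 4,985 bp matches the whole plasmid length rather than the insert alone.
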