Features (pLannotate 1.2.2; 14 found; start..end, strand, type, name):
      1..93      +  CDS            lacI (fragment): lac repressor; lacI; The lac repressor binds to the lac operator to inhibit transcription in E. coli. This inhibition can be relieved by adding lactose or isopropyl-β-D-thiogalactopyranoside (IPTG).
    106..127     +  protein_bind   CAP binding site: CAP binding activates transcription in the presence of cAMP. E. coli catabolite activator protein
    142..172     +  promoter       lac promoter: promoter for the E. coli lac operon
    180..196     +  protein_bind   lac operator: The lac repressor binds to the lac operator to inhibit transcription in E. coli. This inhibition can be relieved by adding lactose or isopropyl-β-D-thiogalactopyranoside (IPTG). lac repressor encoded by lacI
    239..486     -  terminator     CYC1 terminator: S. cerevisiae CYC1; transcription terminator for CYC1
    539..1213    -  CDS            DsRed-Express2: DsRed-Express2 is a basic (constitutively fluorescent) orange fluorescent protein published in 2008, derived from Discosoma sp.. It is reported to be a rapidly-maturing protein.
   1235..1369    -  CDS            KAR2 (fragment): BIP_YEAST - Also known as GRP78 From Saccharomyces cerevisiae (strain ATCC 204508 / S288c) (Baker's yeast).
   1892..1991    -  misc_feature   bom (fragment): basis of mobility region from pBR322
   2093..2128    -  CDS            rop (fragment): Rop protein, which maintains plasmids at low copy number; rop
   2221..2892    -  CDS            TRP1: TRPF_YEAST - Experimental evidence at protein level: Swiss-Prot protein existence level 1. From Saccharomyces cerevisiae (strain ATCC 204508 / S288c) (Baker's yeast).
   2893..2994    -  promoter       TRP1 promoter: S. cerevisiae TRP1
   3082..3186    +  promoter       AmpR promoter: bla
   3187..4047    +  CDS            AmpR: β-lactamase; bla; confers resistance to ampicillin, carbenicillin, and related antibiotics
   4218..4806    +  rep_origin     ori: high-copy-number ColE1/pMB1/pBR322/pUC origin of replication
>Addgene plasmid #21770 | YIPlac204TKC-DsRed-Express2-HDEL | depositor full sequence | sequence record 9986 | Author sequence
GCGCCCAATACGCAAACCGCCTCTCCCCGCGCGTTGGCCGATTCATTAATGCAGCTGGCACGACAGGTTT
CCCGACTGGAAAGCGGGCAGTGAGCGCAACGCAATTAATGTGAGTTAGCTCACTCATTAGGCACCCCAGG
CTTTACACTTTATGCTTCCGGCTCGTATGTTGTGTGGAATTGTGAGCGGATAACAATTTCACACAGGAAA
CAGCTATGACCATGATTACGCCAAGCTTGCAAATTAAAGCCTTCGAGCGTCCCAAAACCTTCTCAAGCAA
GGTTTTCAGTATAATGTTACATGCGTACACGCGTCTGTACAGAAAAAAAAGAAAAATTTGAAATATAAAT
AACGTTCTTAATACTAACATAACTATAAAAAAATAAATAGGGACCTAGACTTCAGGTTGTCTAACTCCTT
CCTTTTCGGTTAGAGCGGATGTGGGGGGAGGGCGTGAATGTAAGCGTGACATAACTAATTACATGATGAC
TCTAGATTACAATTCGTCGTGCTTGTACAATTCGTCCATACCGTGAGTCTGGAACAGGTGGTGGCGGGCC
TCGGCGCGCTCGTACTGCTCCACCACGGTGTAGTCCTCGTTGTGGGAGGTGATGTCCAGCTTGGAGTCCA
CGTAGTAGTAGCCGGGCAGCTTCACGGGCTTCTTGGCCATGTAGATTGACTTGAACTCCACCAGGTAGTG
GCCGCCGCCCTTCAGCTTCAGCGCCTTGTGGATCTCGCCCTTCAGCACGCCGTCGCGGGGGTACAGGCGC
TCGGTGGAGGGCTCCCAGCCCAGAGTCTTCTTCTGCATTACGGGGCCGTCGGAGGGGAAGTTCACGCCGA
TGAACTTCACGTGGTAGATGAAGGTGCCGTCCTGCAGGGAGGAGTCCTGGGTCACGGTCACCACGCCGCC
GTCCTCGAAGTTCATCACGCGCTCCCACTTGAAGCCCTCGGGGAAGGACAGCTTCTTGTAGTCGGGGATG
TCGGCGGGGTGCTTCACGTACACCTTGGAGCCGTACTGGAACTGGGGGGACAGGATGTCCCAGGCGAAGG
GCAGGGGGCCGCCCTTGGTCACCTGCAGCTTGGCGGTCTGGGTGCCCTCGTAAGGCTTGCCCTCGCCCTC
GCCCTCGATCTCGAACTCGTGGCCGTTCACGGAGCCCTCCATGTGCACCTTGAAGCGCATGAAGGGCTTG
ATGACGTTCTCAGTGCTATCCATGGTGGCGACTAGTGGATCCCCATCATCGGCACCTCTAACTAAAACAT
TGGAGGAGTGGAAAGAATTCTGTAAAGGTAATATTACCACGAAAAGGGCGTACAGGACCACGGAGAGTGG
TACCAGCAGCTTGCCAGCGCTTAGTCTGTTGAAAAACATTTTTAGTTTATGTATGTGTTTTTTGTAGTTA
TAGATTTAAGCAAGAAAAGAATACAAACAAAAAATTGAAAAAGATTGATTTAGAATTAAAAAGAAAAATA
TTTACGTAAGAAGGGAAAATAGTAAATGTTGCAAGTTCACTAAACTCCTAAATTATGCTGCCCTTTATAT
TCCCTGTTACAGCAGCCGAGCCAAAGGTATATAGGCTCCTTTGCATTAGCATGCGTAACAAACCACCTGT
CAGTTTCAACCGAGGTGGTATCCGAGAGAATTGTGTGATTGCTTTAATTAATTTCGGAGAATCTCACATG
CCACTGAAGATTAAAAACTGGATGCCAGAAAAGGGGTGTCCAGGTGTAACATCAATAGAGGAAGCTGAAA
AGTCTTAGAACGGGTAATCTTCCACCAACCTGATGGGTTCCTAGATATAATCTCGAAGGGAATAAGTAGG
GTGATACCGCAGAAGTGTCTGAATGTATTAAGGTCCTCACAGTTTAAATCCCGCTCACACTAACGTAGGC
GCCTGATGCGGTATTTTCTCCTTACGCATCTGTGCGGTATTTCACACCGCATATGGTGCACTCTCAGTAC
AATCTGCTCTGATGCCGCATAGTTAAGCCAGCCCCGACACCCGCCAACACCCGCTGACGCGCCCTGACGG
GCTTGTCTGCTCCCGGCATCCGCTTACAGACAAGCTGTGACCGTCTCCGGGAGCTGCATGTGTCAGAGGT
TTTCACCGTCATCACCGAAACGCGCGAGACGAAAGGGCGATCTTTTATGCTTGCTTTTCAAAAGGCTTGC
AGGCAAGTGCACAAACAATACTTAAATAAATACTACTCAGTAATAACCTATTTCTTAGCATTTTTGACGA
AATTTGCTATTTTGTTAGAGTCTTTTACACCATTTGTCTCCACACCTCCGCTTACATCAACACCAATAAC
GCCATTTAATCTAAGCGCATCACCAACATTTTCTGGCGTCAGTCCACCAGCTAACATAAAATGTAAGCTC
TCGGGGCTCTCTTGCCTTCCAACCCAGTCAGAAATCGAGTTCCAATCCAAAAGTTCACCTGTCCCACCTG
CTTCTGAATCAAACAAGGGAATAAACGAATGAGGTTTCTGTGAAGCTGCACTGAGTAGTATGTTGCAGTC
TTTTGGAAATACGAGTCTTTTAATAACTGGCAAACCGAGGAACTCTTGGTATTCTTGCCACGACTCATCT
CCATGCAGTTGGACGATATCAATGCCGTAATCATTGACCAGAGCCAAAACATCCTCCTTAGGTTGATTAC
GAAACACGCCAACCAAGTATTTCGGAGTGCCTGAACTATTTTTATATGCTTTTACAAGACTTGAAATTTT
CCTTGCAATAACCGGGTCAATTGTTCTCTTTCTATTGGGCACACATATAATACCCAGCAAGTCAGCATCG
GAATCTAGTGCACATTCTGCGGCCTCTGTGCTCTGCAAGCCGCAAACTTTCACCAATGGACCAGAACTAC
CTGTGAAATTAATAACAGACATACTCCAAGCTGCCTTTGTGTGCTTAATCACGTATACTCACGTGCTCAA
TAGTCACCAATGCCCTCCCTCTTGGCCCTCTCCTTTTCTTTTTTCGACCGAATTGGCCTCGTGATACGCC
TATTTTTATAGGTTAATGTCATGATAATAATGGTTTCTTAGACGTCAGGTGGCACTTTTCGGGGAAATGT
GCGCGGAACCCCTATTTGTTTATTTTTCTAAATACATTCAAATATGTATCCGCTCATGAGACAATAACCC
TGATAAATGCTTCAATAATATTGAAAAAGGAAGAGTATGAGTATTCAACATTTCCGTGTCGCCCTTATTC
CCTTTTTTGCGGCATTTTGCCTTCCTGTTTTTGCTCACCCAGAAACGCTGGTGAAAGTAAAAGATGCTGA
AGATCAGTTGGGTGCACGAGTGGGTTACATCGAACTGGATCTCAACAGCGGTAAGATCCTTGAGAGTTTT
CGCCCCGAAGAACGTTTTCCAATGATGAGCACTTTTAAAGTTCTGCTATGTGGCGCGGTATTATCCCGTA
TTGACGCCGGGCAAGAGCAACTCGGTCGCCGCATACACTATTCTCAGAATGACTTGGTTGAGTACTCACC
AGTCACAGAAAAGCATCTTACGGATGGCATGACAGTAAGAGAATTATGCAGTGCTGCCATAACCATGAGT
GATAACACTGCGGCCAACTTACTTCTGACAACGATCGGAGGACCGAAGGAGCTAACCGCTTTTTTGCACA
ACATGGGGGATCATGTAACTCGCCTTGATCGTTGGGAACCGGAGCTGAATGAAGCCATACCAAACGACGA
GCGTGACACCACGATGCCTGTAGCAATGGCAACAACGTTGCGCAAACTATTAACTGGCGAACTACTTACT
CTAGCTTCCCGGCAACAATTAATAGACTGGATGGAGGCGGATAAAGTTGCAGGACCACTTCTGCGCTCGG
CCCTTCCGGCTGGCTGGTTTATTGCTGATAAATCTGGAGCCGGTGAGCGTGGGTCTCGCGGTATCATTGC
AGCACTGGGGCCAGATGGTAAGCCCTCCCGTATCGTAGTTATCTACACGACGGGGAGTCAGGCAACTATG
GATGAACGAAATAGACAGATCGCTGAGATAGGTGCCTCACTGATTAAGCATTGGTAACTGTCAGACCAAG
TTTACTCATATATACTTTAGATTGATTTAAAACTTCATTTTTAATTTAAAAGGATCTAGGTGAAGATCCT
TTTTGATAATCTCATGACCAAAATCCCTTAACGTGAGTTTTCGTTCCACTGAGCGTCAGACCCCGTAGAA
AAGATCAAAGGATCTTCTTGAGATCCTTTTTTTCTGCGCGTAATCTGCTGCTTGCAAACAAAAAAACCAC
CGCTACCAGCGGTGGTTTGTTTGCCGGATCAAGAGCTACCAACTCTTTTTCCGAAGGTAACTGGCTTCAG
CAGAGCGCAGATACCAAATACTGTCCTTCTAGTGTAGCCGTAGTTAGGCCACCACTTCAAGAACTCTGTA
GCACCGCCTACATACCTCGCTCTGCTAATCCTGTTACCAGTGGCTGCTGCCAGTGGCGATAAGTCGTGTC
TTACCGGGTTGGACTCAAGACGATAGTTACCGGATAAGGCGCAGCGGTCGGGCTGAACGGGGGGTTCGTG
CACACAGCCCAGCTTGGAGCGAACGACCTACACCGAACTGAGATACCTACAGCGTGAGCTATGAGAAAGC
GCCACGCTTCCCGAAGGGAGAAAGGCGGACAGGTATCCGGTAAGCGGCAGGGTCGGAACAGGAGAGCGCA
CGAGGGAGCTTCCAGGGGGAAACGCCTGGTATCTTTATAGTCCTGTCGGGTTTCGCCACCTCTGACTTGA
GCGTCGATTTTTGTGATGCTCGTCAGGGGGGCGGAGCCTATGGAAAAACGCCAGCAACGCGGCCTTTTTA
CGGTTCCTGGCCTTTTGCTGGCCTTTTGCTCACATGTTCTTTCCTGCGTTATCCCCTGATTCTGTGGATA
ACCGTATTACCGCCTTTGAGTGAGCTGATACCGCTCGCCGCAGCCGAACGACCGAGCGCAGCGAGTCAGT
GAGCGAGGAAGCGGAAGA
