Features (pLannotate 1.2.2; 14 found; start..end, strand, type, name):
      1..135     +  CDS            KAR2 (fragment): BIP_YEAST - Also known as GRP78 From Saccharomyces cerevisiae (strain ATCC 204508 / S288c) (Baker's yeast).
    157..831     +  CDS            DsRed-Express2: DsRed-Express2 is a basic (constitutively fluorescent) orange fluorescent protein published in 2008, derived from Discosoma sp.. It is reported to be a rapidly-maturing protein.
    884..1131    +  terminator     CYC1 terminator: S. cerevisiae CYC1; transcription terminator for CYC1
   1174..1190    -  protein_bind   lac operator: The lac repressor binds to the lac operator to inhibit transcription in E. coli. This inhibition can be relieved by adding lactose or isopropyl-β-D-thiogalactopyranoside (IPTG). lac repressor encoded by lacI
   1198..1228    -  promoter       lac promoter: promoter for the E. coli lac operon
   1243..1264    -  protein_bind   CAP binding site: CAP binding activates transcription in the presence of cAMP. E. coli catabolite activator protein
   1277..1369    -  CDS            lacI (fragment): lac repressor; lacI; The lac repressor binds to the lac operator to inhibit transcription in E. coli. This inhibition can be relieved by adding lactose or isopropyl-β-D-thiogalactopyranoside (IPTG).
   1552..2140    -  rep_origin     ori: high-copy-number ColE1/pMB1/pBR322/pUC origin of replication
   2311..3171    -  CDS            AmpR: β-lactamase; bla; confers resistance to ampicillin, carbenicillin, and related antibiotics
   3172..3276    -  promoter       AmpR promoter: bla
   3364..3465    +  promoter       TRP1 promoter: S. cerevisiae TRP1
   3466..4137    +  CDS            TRP1: TRPF_YEAST - Experimental evidence at protein level: Swiss-Prot protein existence level 1. From Saccharomyces cerevisiae (strain ATCC 204508 / S288c) (Baker's yeast).
   4230..4265    +  CDS            rop (fragment): Rop protein, which maintains plasmids at low copy number; rop
   4367..4466    +  misc_feature   bom (fragment): basis of mobility region from pBR322
>Addgene plasmid #21770 | YIPlac204TKC-DsRed-Express2-HDEL | addgene full sequence | sequence record 215685 | Addgene NGS Result
ATGTTTTTCAACAGACTAAGCGCTGGCAAGCTGCTGGTACCACTCTCCGTGGTCCTGTACGCCCTTTTCG
TGGTAATATTACCTTTACAGAATTCTTTCCACTCCTCCAATGTTTTAGTTAGAGGTGCCGATGATGGGGA
TCCACTAGTCGCCACCATGGATAGCACTGAGAACGTCATCAAGCCCTTCATGCGCTTCAAGGTGCACATG
GAGGGCTCCGTGAACGGCCACGAGTTCGAGATCGAGGGCGAGGGCGAGGGCAAGCCCTACGAGGGCACCC
AGACCGCCAAGCTGCAGGTGACCAAGGGCGGCCCCCTGCCCTTCGCCTGGGACATCCTGTCCCCCCAGTT
CCAGTACGGCTCCAAGGTGTACGTGAAGCACCCCGCCGACATCCCCGACTACAAGAAGCTGTCCTTCCCC
GAGGGCTTCAAGTGGGAGCGCGTGATGAACTTCGAGGACGGCGGCGTGGTGACCGTGACCCAGGACTCCT
CCCTGCAGGACGGCACCTTCATCTACCACGTGAAGTTCATCGGCGTGAACTTCCCCTCCGACGGCCCCGT
AATGCAGAAGAAGACTCTGGGCTGGGAGCCCTCCACCGAGCGCCTGTACCCCCGCGACGGCGTGCTGAAG
GGCGAGATCCACAAGGCGCTGAAGCTGAAGGGCGGCGGCCACTACCTGGTGGAGTTCAAGTCAATCTACA
TGGCCAAGAAGCCCGTGAAGCTGCCCGGCTACTACTACGTGGACTCCAAGCTGGACATCACCTCCCACAA
CGAGGACTACACCGTGGTGGAGCAGTACGAGCGCGCCGAGGCCCGCCACCACCTGTTCCAGACTCACGGT
ATGGACGAATTGTACAAGCACGACGAATTGTAATCTAGAGTCATCATGTAATTAGTTATGTCACGCTTAC
ATTCACGCCCTCCCCCCACATCCGCTCTAACCGAAAAGGAAGGAGTTAGACAACCTGAAGTCTAGGTCCC
TATTTATTTTTTTATAGTTATGTTAGTATTAAGAACGTTATTTATATTTCAAATTTTTCTTTTTTTTCTG
TACAGACGCGTGTACGCATGTAACATTATACTGAAAACCTTGCTTGAGAAGGTTTTGGGACGCTCGAAGG
CTTTAATTTGCAAGCTTGGCGTAATCATGGTCATAGCTGTTTCCTGTGTGAAATTGTTATCCGCTCACAA
TTCCACACAACATACGAGCCGGAAGCATAAAGTGTAAAGCCTGGGGTGCCTAATGAGTGAGCTAACTCAC
ATTAATTGCGTTGCGCTCACTGCCCGCTTTCCAGTCGGGAAACCTGTCGTGCCAGCTGCATTAATGAATC
GGCCAACGCGCGGGGAGAGGCGGTTTGCGTATTGGGCGCTCTTCCGCTTCCTCGCTCACTGACTCGCTGC
GCTCGGTCGTTCGGCTGCGGCGAGCGGTATCAGCTCACTCAAAGGCGGTAATACGGTTATCCACAGAATC
AGGGGATAACGCAGGAAAGAACATGTGAGCAAAAGGCCAGCAAAAGGCCAGGAACCGTAAAAAGGCCGCG
TTGCTGGCGTTTTTCCATAGGCTCCGCCCCCCTGACGAGCATCACAAAAATCGACGCTCAAGTCAGAGGT
GGCGAAACCCGACAGGACTATAAAGATACCAGGCGTTTCCCCCTGGAAGCTCCCTCGTGCGCTCTCCTGT
TCCGACCCTGCCGCTTACCGGATACCTGTCCGCCTTTCTCCCTTCGGGAAGCGTGGCGCTTTCTCATAGC
TCACGCTGTAGGTATCTCAGTTCGGTGTAGGTCGTTCGCTCCAAGCTGGGCTGTGTGCACGAACCCCCCG
TTCAGCCCGACCGCTGCGCCTTATCCGGTAACTATCGTCTTGAGTCCAACCCGGTAAGACACGACTTATC
GCCACTGGCAGCAGCCACTGGTAACAGGATTAGCAGAGCGAGGTATGTAGGCGGTGCTACAGAGTTCTTG
AAGTGGTGGCCTAACTACGGCTACACTAGAAGAACAGTATTTGGTATCTGCGCTCTGCTGAAGCCAGTTA
CCTTCGGAAAAAGAGTTGGTAGCTCTTGATCCGGCAAACAAACCACCGCTGGTAGCGGTGGTTTTTTTGT
TTGCAAGCAGCAGATTACGCGCAGAAAAAAAGGATCTCAAGAAGATCCTTTGATCTTTTCTACGGGGTCT
GACGCTCAGTGGAACGAAAACTCACGTTAAGGGATTTTGGTCATGAGATTATCAAAAAGGATCTTCACCT
AGATCCTTTTAAATTAAAAATGAAGTTTTAAATCAATCTAAAGTATATATGAGTAAACTTGGTCTGACAG
TTACCAATGCTTAATCAGTGAGGCACCTATCTCAGCGATCTGTCTATTTCGTTCATCCATAGTTGCCTGA
CTCCCCGTCGTGTAGATAACTACGATACGGGAGGGCTTACCATCTGGCCCCAGTGCTGCAATGATACCGC
GAGACCCACGCTCACCGGCTCCAGATTTATCAGCAATAAACCAGCCAGCCGGAAGGGCCGAGCGCAGAAG
TGGTCCTGCAACTTTATCCGCCTCCATCCAGTCTATTAATTGTTGCCGGGAAGCTAGAGTAAGTAGTTCG
CCAGTTAATAGTTTGCGCAACGTTGTTGCCATTGCTACAGGCATCGTGGTGTCACGCTCGTCGTTTGGTA
TGGCTTCATTCAGCTCCGGTTCCCAACGATCAAGGCGAGTTACATGATCCCCCATGTTGTGCAAAAAAGC
GGTTAGCTCCTTCGGTCCTCCGATCGTTGTCAGAAGTAAGTTGGCCGCAGTGTTATCACTCATGGTTATG
GCAGCACTGCATAATTCTCTTACTGTCATGCCATCCGTAAGATGCTTTTCTGTGACTGGTGAGTACTCAA
CCAAGTCATTCTGAGAATAGTGTATGCGGCGACCGAGTTGCTCTTGCCCGGCGTCAATACGGGATAATAC
CGCGCCACATAGCAGAACTTTAAAAGTGCTCATCATTGGAAAACGTTCTTCGGGGCGAAAACTCTCAAGG
ATCTTACCGCTGTTGAGATCCAGTTCGATGTAACCCACTCGTGCACCCAACTGATCTTCAGCATCTTTTA
CTTTCACCAGCGTTTCTGGGTGAGCAAAAACAGGAAGGCAAAATGCCGCAAAAAAGGGAATAAGGGCGAC
ACGGAAATGTTGAATACTCATACTCTTCCTTTTTCAATATTATTGAAGCATTTATCAGGGTTATTGTCTC
ATGAGCGGATACATATTTGAATGTATTTAGAAAAATAAACAAATAGGGGTTCCGCGCACATTTCCCCGAA
AAGTGCCACCTGACGTCTAAGAAACCATTATTATCATGACATTAACCTATAAAAATAGGCGTATCACGAG
GCCAATTCGGTCGAAAAAAGAAAAGGAGAGGGCCAAGAGGGAGGGCATTGGTGACTATTGAGCACGTGAG
TATACGTGATTAAGCACACAAAGGCAGCTTGGAGTATGTCTGTTATTAATTTCACAGGTAGTTCTGGTCC
ATTGGTGAAAGTTTGCGGCTTGCAGAGCACAGAGGCCGCAGAATGTGCACTAGATTCCGATGCTGACTTG
CTGGGTATTATATGTGTGCCCAATAGAAAGAGAACAATTGACCCGGTTATTGCAAGGAAAATTTCAAGTC
TTGTAAAAGCATATAAAAATAGTTCAGGCACTCCGAAATACTTGGTTGGCGTGTTTCGTAATCAACCTAA
GGAGGATGTTTTGGCTCTGGTCAATGATTACGGCATTGATATCGTCCAACTGCATGGAGATGAGTCGTGG
CAAGAATACCAAGAGTTCCTCGGTTTGCCAGTTATTAAAAGACTCGTATTTCCAAAAGACTGCAACATAC
TACTCAGTGCAGCTTCACAGAAACCTCATTCGTTTATTCCCTTGTTTGATTCAGAAGCAGGTGGGACAGG
TGAACTTTTGGATTGGAACTCGATTTCTGACTGGGTTGGAAGGCAAGAGAGCCCCGAGAGCTTACATTTT
ATGTTAGCTGGTGGACTGACGCCAGAAAATGTTGGTGATGCGCTTAGATTAAATGGCGTTATTGGTGTTG
ATGTAAGCGGAGGTGTGGAGACAAATGGTGTAAAAGACTCTAACAAAATAGCAAATTTCGTCAAAAATGC
TAAGAAATAGGTTATTACTGAGTAGTATTTATTTAAGTATTGTTTGTGCACTTGCCTGCAAGCCTTTTGA
AAAGCAAGCATAAAAGATCGCCCTTTCGTCTCGCGCGTTTCGGTGATGACGGTGAAAACCTCTGACACAT
GCAGCTCCCGGAGACGGTCACAGCTTGTCTGTAAGCGGATGCCGGGAGCAGACAAGCCCGTCAGGGCGCG
TCAGCGGGTGTTGGCGGGTGTCGGGGCTGGCTTAACTATGCGGCATCAGAGCAGATTGTACTGAGAGTGC
ACCATATGCGGTGTGAAATACCGCACAGATGCGTAAGGAGAAAATACCGCATCAGGCGCCTACGTTAGTG
TGAGCGGGATTTAAACTGTGAGGACCTTAATACATTCAGACACTTCTGCGGTATCACCCTACTTATTCCC
TTCGAGATTATATCTAGGAACCCATCAGGTTGGTGGAAGATTACCCGTTCTAAGACTTTTCAGCTTCCTC
TATTGATGTTACACCTGGACACCCCTTTTCTGGCATCCAGTTTTTAATCTTCAGTGGCATGTGAGATTCT
CCGAAATTAATTAAAGCAATCACACAATTCTCTCGGATACCACCTCGGTTGAAACTGACAGGTGGTTTGT
TACGCATGCTAATGCAAAGGAGCCTATATACCTTTGGCTCGGCTGCTGTAACAGGGAATATAAAGGGCAG
CATAATTTAGGAGTTTAGTGAACTTGCAACATTTACTATTTTCCCTTCTTACGTAAATATTTTTCTTTTT
AATTCTAAATCAATCTTTTTCAATTTTTTGTTTGTATTCTTTTCTTGCTTAAATCTATAACTACAAAAAA
CACATACATAAACTAAAA
