>Addgene plasmid #21770 | YIPlac204TKC-DsRed-Express2-HDEL | addgene partial sequence | sequence record 27533 | 21770 with dsRED-N
TTGCCCTCGCCCTCGCCCTCGATCTCGAACTCGTGGCCGTTCACGGAGCCCTCCATGTGCACCTTGAAGC
GCATGAAGGGCTTGATGACGTTCTCAGTGCTATCCATGGTGGCGACTAGTGGATCCCCATCATCGGCACC
TCTAACTAAAACATTGGAGGAGTGGAAAGAATTCTGTAAAGGTAATATTACCACGAAAAGGGCGTACAGG
ACCACGGAGAGTGGTACCAGCAGCTTGCCAGCGCTTAGTCTGTTGAAAAACATTTTTAGTTTATGTATGT
GTTTTTTGTAGTTATAGATTTAAGCAAGAAAAGAATACAAACAAAAAATTGAAAAAGATTGATTTAGAAT
TAAAAAGAAAAATATTTACGTAAGAAGGGAAAATAGTAAATGTTGCAAGTTCACTAAACTCCTAAATTAT
GCTGCCCTTTATATTCCCTGTTACAGCAGCCGAGCCAAAGGTATATAGGCTCCTTTGCATTAGCATGCGT
AACAAACCACCTGTCAGTTTCAACCGAGGTGGTATCCGAGAGAATTGTGTGATTGCTTTAATTAATTTCG
GAGAATCTCACATGCCACTGAAGATTAAAAACTGGATGCCAGAAANGGGGTGTCCAGGTGTAACATCAAT
AGAGGAAGCTGAAAGTCTTAGAACGGGTATCTTCAACAACCTGATGGGTCCTAGAT
